>Addgene plasmid #124357 | pHBSTC146 | addgene full sequence | sequence record 241737 | Addgene NGS Result
AACTTCATTTTTAATTTAAAAGGATCTAGGTGAAGATCCTTTTTGATAATCTCATGACCAAAATCCCTTA
ACGTGAGTTTTCGTTCCACTGAGCGTCAGACCCCGTAGAAAAGATCAAAGGATCTTCTTGAGATCCTTTT
TTTCTGCGCGTAATCTGCTGCTTGCAAACAAAAAAACCACCGCTACCAGCGGTGGTTTGTTTGCCGGATC
AAGAGCTACCAACTCTTTTTCCGAAGGTAACTGGCTTCAGCAGAGCGCAGATACCAAATACTGTTCTTCT
AGTGTAGCCGTAGTTAGGCCACCACTTCAAGAACTCTGTAGCACCGCCTACATACCTCGCTCTGCTAATC
CTGTTACCAGTGGCTGCTGCCAGTGGCGATAAGTCGTGTCTTACCGGGTTGGACTCAAGACGATAGTTAC
CGGATAAGGCGCAGCGGTCGGGCTGAACGGGGGGTTCGTGCACACAGCCCAGCTTGGAGCGAACGACCTA
CACCGAACTGAGATACCTACAGCGTGAGCTATGAGAAAGCGCCACGCTTCCCGAAGGGAGAAAGGCGGAC
AGGTATCCGGTAAGCGGCAGGGTCGGAACAGGAGAGCGCACGAGGGAGCTTCCAGGGGGAAACGCCTGGT
ATCTTTATAGTCCTGTCGGGTTTCGCCACCTCTGACTTGAGCGTCGATTTTTGTGATGCTCGTCAGGGGG
GCGGAGCCTATGGAAAAACGCCAGCAACGCGGCCTTTTTACGGTTCCTGGCCTTTTGCTGGCCTTTTGCT
CACATGTTCTTTCCTGCGTTATCCCCTGATTCTGTGGATAACCGTATTACCGCCTTTGAGTGAGCTGATA
CCGCTCGCCGCAGCCGAACGACCGAGCGCAGCGAGTCAGTGAGCGAGGAAGCGGAAACTAGGCGGCATCA
GAGCAGATTGTACTGAGAGTGCACCATATGCGGTGTGAAATACCGCACAGATGCGTAAGGAGAAAATACC
GCATCAGGCCGCTTAATTAACCCGGGCCCTCTAGAATTCTGCAGCATGCTTGCCGCAGCCGCCGTAGGCG
GTCACGACTTTGCGAAGCAAAGTCTAGTGAGTATACTCAAGCATTGAGTGGCCCGCCGGAGGCACCGCCT
TGCGCTGCCCCCGTCGAGCCGGTTGGTCACCAAAAGGGAGGGGCAGGCATGAAGCAGCGTATTACAGTGA
CAGTTGACAGCGACAGCTATCAGTTGCTCAAGGCATACGATGTCAATATCTCCGGTCTGGTAAGCACAAC
CATGCAGAATGAAGCCCGTCGTCTGCGTGCCGAACGCTGGAAAGCGGAAAATCAGGAAGGGATGGCTGAG
GTCGCCCGGTTTATTGAAATGAACGGAGGCCTGGATCTGAAAACGCAGGTGCAGACCCCACAGGGCATGA
AAGAGATATCCAACATTCAGGTGGGCGATCTTGTTCTGAGCAACACCGGCTATAACGAGGTGCTGAACGT
GTTTCCGAAAAGCAAAAAGAAAAGCTATAAAATTACCCTGGAAGATGGCAAAGAAATTATTTGTAGCGAA
GAACATCTGTTCCCGACCCAGACCGGCGAAATGAACATCAGCGGCGGTCTGAAAGAGGGCATGTGCCTGT
ATGTGAAAGAATAAGCTTTTAAGAAGGAGATATACATATGATGCTGAAAAAGATTCTGAAAATTGAAGAG
CTGGATGAACGCGAACTGATCGATATTGAAGTGAGCGGTAACCATCTGTTTTATGCGAACGACATTCTGA
CCCACAATAGCTTCGCCGACTGAATCGTTTAAACGAATTCACTAGTGGATCCGAGCTCGGTACCAAGCTT
GATGCATAGCTTGAGTATTCTAACGCGCTGCATTAATGAATCGGCCAACGCGCGGGGAGAGGCGGTTTGC
GTATTGAGCACGAAAGGGCCTCGTGATACGCCTATTTTTATAGGTTAATGTCATGATAATAATGGTTTCT
TAGACGTCAGGTGGCACTTTTCGGGGAAATGTGCGCGGAACCCCTATTTGTTTATTTTTCTAAATACATT
CAAATATGTATCCGCTCATGAGACAATAACCCTGATAAATGCTTCAATAATATTGAAAAAGGAAGAGTAT
GAGTATTCAACATTTCCGTGTCGCCCTTATTCCCTTTTTTGCGGCATTTTGCCTTCCTGTTTTTGCTCAC
CCAGAAACGCTGGTGAAAGTAAAAGATGCTGAAGATCAGTTGGGTGCACGAGTGGGTTACATCGAACTGG
ATCTCAACAGCGGTAAGATCCTTGAGAGTTTTCGCCCCGAAGAACGTTTTCCAATGATGAGCACTTTTAA
AGTTCTGCTATGTGGCGCGGTATTATCCCGTATTGACGCCGGGCAAGAGCAACTCGGTCGCCGCATACAC
TATTCTCAGAATGACTTGGTTGAGTACTCACCAGTCACAGAAAAGCATCTTACGGATGGCATGACAGTAA
GAGAATTATGCAGTGCTGCCATAACCATGAGTGATAACACTGCGGCCAACTTACTTCTGACAACGATCGG
AGGACCGAAGGAGCTAACCGCTTTTTTGCACAACATGGGGGATCATGTAACTCGCCTTGATCGTTGGGAA
CCGGAGCTGAATGAAGCCATACCAAACGACGAGCGTGACACCACGATGCCTGTAGCAATGGCAACAACGT
TGCGCAAACTATTAACTGGCGAACTACTTACTCTAGCTTCCCGGCAACAATTAATAGACTGGATGGAGGC
GGATAAAGTTGCAGGACCACTTCTGCGCTCGGCCCTTCCGGCTGGCTGGTTTATTGCTGATAAATCTGGA
GCCGGTGAGCGTGGGTCTCGCGGTATCATTGCAGCACTGGGGCCAGATGGTAAGCCCTCCCGTATCGTAG
TTATCTACACGACGGGGAGTCAGGCAACTATGGATGAACGAAATAGACAGATCGCTGAGATAGGTGCCTC
ACTGATTAAGCATTGGTAACTGTCAGACCAAGTTTACTCATATATACTTTAGATTGATTTAA
Features (pLannotate 1.2.2; 6 found; start..end, strand, type, name):
    128..716     +  rep_origin     ori: high-copy-number ColE1/pMB1/pBR322/pUC origin of replication
    896..988     +  misc_feature   bom (fragment): basis of mobility region from pBR322
   1169..1357    +  CDS            ccdA (fragment): CCDA_ECO57 - Also known as H, letA. Experimental evidence at protein level: Swiss-Prot protein existence level 1. Antitoxin component of a type II toxin-antitoxin (TA) system which inhibits the post-segregational killing (PSK) of plasmid-free cells, also referred to as a plasmid addiction system. Binds to and blocks the activity of CcdB; will also remove bound CcdB protein from the CcdB-GyrA complex by forming a CcdA-CcdB complex, a process termed rejuvenation. Functions as a transcriptional corepressor for the ccdAB operon, repression also requires CcdB (By similarity). From Escherichia coli
   1847..1896    -  CDS            lacI (fragment): lac repressor; lacI; The lac repressor binds to the lac operator to inhibit transcription in E. coli. This inhibition can be relieved by adding lactose or isopropyl-β-D-thiogalactopyranoside (IPTG).
   1994..2098    +  promoter       AmpR promoter: bla
   2099..2959    +  CDS            AmpR: β-lactamase; bla; confers resistance to ampicillin, carbenicillin, and related antibiotics
