[The description below was written by a language model from this plasmid's Addgene catalogue record and pLannotate feature annotations shown in this document.]
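Description:
pHBSTC146 is a small (about 3.0 kb) bacterial expression plasmid built on the pSTC3.1 backbone, a vector designed around the CcdA/CcdB toxin–antitoxin system. It is propagated in E. coli under ampicillin selection, with β-lactamase expressed from its own bla promoter. The feature table identifies a ColE1/pMB1-type origin together with a fragment of the pBR322 bom region and a short lacI remnant. The annotation tool labels this origin family as high copy, whereas the catalogue entry lists the plasmid as low copy, and the record does not resolve this difference.

The payload is a roughly 416 bp bicistronic insert, placed by Gibson assembly under what the record calls the STC promoter. It encodes the N- and C-terminal fragments of the naturally split gp41-1 intein, a sequence of metagenomic origin, inserted into the CcdA antitoxin. The annotated ccdA fragment corresponds to the upstream portion of the antitoxin. The remaining C-terminal CcdA piece is fused after the C-intein, so the antitoxin is divided between two polypeptides. Functional protein trans-splicing would ligate the two CcdA halves and restore an antitoxin able to neutralise CcdB. Here the N-intein carries a C1G substitution that replaces the catalytic first cysteine, making the intein splicing-inactive.

According to the stated purpose and the associated work on a toxin/antitoxin-based screen for protein splicing that is sensitive to off-pathway reactions, this construct most plausibly serves as a negative control. With it, intact CcdA should not be reconstituted and cells expressing CcdB should not be rescued, although the record does not explicitly describe this role.
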