Addgene plasmid #124357: pHBSTC146
Purpose: Plasmid expressing inactive N- and C-terminal split fragments of gp41-1 intein inserted into CcdA antitoxin
Depositing lab: Hideo Iwai. Depositing organization: University of Helsinki, Institute of Biotechnology. Publication: Off-pathway-sensitive protein splicing screening based on a toxin/antitoxin system. Beyer HM, Iwai H. Chembiochem. 2019 Apr 8. doi: 10.1002/cbic.201900139. PubMed 30963690.
Backbone
  Vector backbone: pSTC3.1
  Backbone manufacturer: Delphi Genetics
  Backbone size w/o insert (bp): 2582
  Total vector size (bp): 3002
  Vector type: Bacterial Expression
Growth in bacteria
  Bacterial resistance: Ampicillin, 100 μg/mL
  Growth temperature: 37°C
  Growth strain: DH5alpha
  Copy number: Low Copy
Gene/Insert
  Gene/Insert name: gp41-1 N-intein (C1G) and C-intein (bicistronic)
  Species: metagenomic
  Insert size (bp): 416
  Mutation: C1G
  GenBank ID: AACY020177900
  Promoter: STC
  Tag / fusion protein: CcdA-C (SFAD) (C terminal on insert)
  Cloning method: Gibson Cloning
  Sequencing primers: 5′ TGAGGTCGCCCGGTTTATTG; 3′ TGCAGCGCGTTAGAATAC
Terms and licenses: Academic/Nonprofit Terms; Industry Terms: Not Available to Industry
How to cite: pHBSTC146 was a gift from Hideo Iwai (Addgene plasmid # 124357 ; http://n2t.net/addgene:124357 ; RRID:Addgene_124357)
